>Addgene plasmid #121067 | pREVTRE-AID | addgene full sequence | sequence record 234361 | Addgene NGS Result
AGCCGCGGCCCTTCCGTTTCTTTGCTTTTGAAAGACCCCACCCGTAGGTGGCAAGCTAGCTTAAGTAACG
CCACTTTGCAAGGCATGGAAAAATACATAACTGAGAATAGAAAAGTTCAGATCAAGGTCAGGAACAAAGA
AACAGCTGAATACCAAACAGGATATCTGTGGTAAGCGGTTCCTGCCCCGGCTCAGGGCCAAGAACAGATG
AGACAGCTGAGTGATGGGCCAAACAGGATATCTGTGGTAAGCAGTTCCTGCCCCGGCTCGGGGCCAAGAA
CAGATGGTCCCCAGATGCGGTCCAGCCCTCAGCAGTTTCTAGTGAATCATCAGATGTTTCCAGGGTGCCC
CAAGGACCTGAAAATGACCCTGTACCTTATTTGAACTAACCAATCAGTTCGCTTCTCGCTTCTGTTCGCG
CGCTTCCGCTCTCCGAGCTCAATAAAAGAGCCCACAACCCCTCACTCGGCGCGCCAGTCTTCCGATAGAC
TGCGTCGCCCGGGTACCCGTATTCCCAATAAAGCCTCTTGCTGTTTGCATCCGAATCGTGGTCTCGCTGT
TCCTTGGGAGGGTCTCCTCTGAGTGATTGACTACCCACGACGGGGGTCTTTCATTTGGGGGCTCGTCCGG
GATTTGGAGACCCCTGCCCAGGGACCACCGACCCACCACCGGGAGGTAAGCTGGCCAGCAACTTATCTGT
GTCTGTCCGATTGTCTAGTGTCTATGTTTGATGTTATGCGCCTGCGTCTGTACTAGTTAGCTAACTAGCT
CTGTATCTGGCGGACCCGTGGTGGAACTGACGAGTTCTGAACACCCGGCCGCAACCCTGGGAGACGTCCC
AGGGACTTTGGGGGCCGTTTTTGTGGCCCGACCTGAGGAAGGGAGTCGATGTGGAATCCGACCCCGTCAG
GATATGTGGTTCTGGTAGGAGACGAGAACCTAAAACAGTTCCCGCCTCCGTCTGAATTTTTGCTTTCGGT
TTGGAACCGAAGCCGCGCGTCTTGTCTGCTGCAGCGCTGCAGCATCGTTCTGTGTTGTCTCTGTCTGACT
GTGTTTCTGTATTTGTCTGAAAATTAGGGCCAGACTGTTACCACTCCCTTAAGTTTGACCTTAGGTCACT
GGAAAGATGTCGAGCGGATCGCTCACAACCAGTCGGTAGATGTCAAGAAGAGACGTTGGGTTACCTTCTG
CTCTGCAGAATGGCCAACCTTTAACGTCGGATGGCCGCGAGACGGCACCTTTAACCGAGACCTCATCACC
CAGGTTAAGATCAAGGTCTTTTCACCTGGCCCGCATGGACACCCAGACCAGGTCCCCTACATCGTGACCT
GGGAAGCCTTGGCTTTTGACCCCCCTCCCTGGGTCAAGCCCTTTGTACACCCTAAGCCTCCGCCTCCTCT
TCCTCCATCCGCCCCGTCTCTCCCCCTTGAACCTCCTCGTTCGACCCCGCCTCGATCCTCCCTTTATCCA
GCCCTCACTCCTTCTCTAGGCGCCGGAATTGCGATCTGATCAGCTTGCCACAACCCGTACCAAAGATGGA
TAGATCCGGAAAGCCTGAACTCACCGCGACGTCTGTCGAGAAGTTTCTGATCGAAAAGTTCGACAGCGTC
TCCGACCTGATGCAGCTCTCGGAGGGCGAAGAATCTCGTGCTTTCAGCTTCGATGTAGGAGGGCGTGGAT
ATGTCCTGCGGGTAAATAGCTGCGCCGATGGTTTCTACAAAGATCGTTATGTTTATCGGCACTTTGCATC
GGCCGCGCTCCCGATTCCGGAAGTGCTTGACATTGGGGAGTTCAGCGAGAGCCTGACCTATTGCATCTCC
CGCCGTGCACAGGGTGTCACGTTGCAAGACCTGCCTGAAACCGAACTGCCCGCTGTTCTGCAGCCGGTCG
CGGAGGCTATGGATGCGATCGCTGCGGCCGATCTTAGCCAGACGAGCGGGTTCGGCCCATTCGGACCGCA
AGGAATCGGTCAATACACTACATGGCGTGATTTCATATGCGCGATTGCTGATCCCCATGTGTATCACTGG
CAAACTGTGATGGACGACACCGTCAGTGCGTCCGTCGCGCAGGCTCTCGATGAGCTGATGCTTTGGGCCG
AGGACTGCCCCGAAGTCCGGCACCTCGTGCACGCGGATTTCGGCTCCAACAATGTCCTGACGGACAATGG
CCGCATAACAGCGGTCATTGACTGGAGCGAGGCGATGTTCGGGGATTCCCAATACGAGGTCGCCAACATC
TTCTTCTGGAGGCCGTGGTTGGCTTGTATGGAGCAGCAGACGCGCTACTTCGAGCGGAGGCATCCGGAGC
TTGCAGGATCGCCGCGGCTCCGGGCGTATATGCTCCGCATTGGTCTTGACCAACTCTATCAGAGCTTGGT
TGACGGCAATTTCGATGATGCAGCTTGGGCGCAGGGTCGATGCGACGCAATCGTCCGATCCGGAGCCGGG
ACTGTCGGGCGTACACAAATCGCCCGCAGAAGCGCGGCCGTCTGGACCGATGGCTGTGTAGAAGTACTCG
CCGATAGTGGAAACCGACGCCCCAGCACTCGTCCGAGGGCAAAGGAATAGAGTAGATGCCGACCGAACAA
GAGCTGATTTCGAGAACGCCTCAGCCAGCAACTCGCGCGAGCCTAGCAAGGCAAATGCGAGAGAACGGCC
TTACGCTTGGTGGCACAGTTCTCGTCCACAGTTCGCTAAGCTCGCTCGGCTGGGTCGCGGGAGGGCCGGT
CGCAGTGATTCAGGCCCTTCTGGATTGTGTTGGTCCCCAGGGCACGATTGTCATGCCCACGCACTCGGGT
GATCTGACTGATCCCGCAGATTGGAGATCGCCGCCCGTGCCTGCCGATTGGGTGCAGATCTCGACGCCCT
TTCGTCTTTAGTCGAGTTTACCACTCCCTATCAGTGATAGAGAAAAGTGAAAGTCGAGTTTACCACTCCC
TATCAGTGATAGAGAAAAGTGAAAGTCGAGTTTACCACTCCCTATCAGTGATAGAGAAAAGTGAAAGTCG
AGTTTACCACTCCCTATCAGTGATAGAGAAAAGTGAAAGTCGAGTTTACCACTCCCTATCAGTGATAGAG
AAAAGTGAAAGTCGAGTTTACCACTCCCTATCAGTGATAGAGAAAAGTGAAAGTCGAGTTTACCACTCCC
TATCAGTGATAGAGAAAAGTGAAAGTCGAGCTCGGTACCCGGGTCGAGGTAGGCGTGTACGGTGGGAGGC
CTATATAAGCAGAGCTCGTTTAGTGAACCGTCAGATCGCCTGGAGACGCCATCCACGCTGTTTTGACCTC
CATAGAAGAGACCGGGACCGATCCAGCCTCCGCGGGCTAGCATGGGCAGTGTCGAGCTGAATCTGAGGGA
GACTGAGCTGTGTCTTGGTCTTCCCGGTGGAGATACAGTGGCTCCGGTAACCGGAAACAAGAGAGGGTTC
TCAGAGACGGTTGATCTGAAGCTAAATCTGAATAATGAGCCTGCAAACAAGGAAGGATCTACGACTCATG
ACGTCGTGACTTTTGATTCCAAGGAGAAGAGTGCTTGTCCTAAAGATCCAGCCAAACCTCCGGCCAAGGC
ACAAGTTGTGGGATGGCCACCGGTGAGATCATACCGGAAGAACGTGATGGTTTCCTGCCAAAAATCAAGC
GGTGGCCCGGAGGCGGCGGCGTTCGTGAAGGTATCAATGGACGGAGCACCGTACTTGAGGAAAATCGATT
TGAGGATGTATAAAAGCTACGATGAGCTTTCTAATGCTTTGTCCAACATGTTCAGCTCTTTTACGATGGG
CAAACATGGAGGAGAAGAAGGAATGATAGACTTCATGAATGAGAGGAAATTGATGGATTTGGTGAATAGC
TGGGACTATGTTCCCTCTTATGAAGACAAAGACGGTGATTGGATGCTCGTCGGCGACGTTCCTTGGCCAA
TGTTCGTCGATACATGCAAGCGTTTACGTCTCATGAAAGGATCGGATGCCATTGGTCTCGCTCCGAGGGC
GATGGAGAAGTGCAAGAGCAGAGCTGCGGCCGGAGCTGGTGCAGGCGCTGGAGCGGGTGCCGATATCCTA
TTCACCATGGCTCGAGAATTCGAGCTCGGTACCCGGGGATCCGTCGAGGCCGCCTCGGCCAAGCTTGCGG
CCGCAAACATCGATAAAATAAAAGATTTTATTTAGTCTCCAGAAAAAGGGGGGAATGAAAGACCCCACCT
GTAGGTTTGGCAAGCTAGCTTAAGTAACGCCATTTTGCAAGGCATGGAAAAATACATAACTGAGAATAGA
GAAGTTCAGATCAAGGTCAGGAACAGATGGAACAGCTGAATATGGGCCAAACAGGATATCTGTGGTAAGC
AGTTCCTGCCCCGGCTCAGGGCCAAGAACAGATGGAACAGCTGAATATGGGCCAAACAGGATATCTGTGG
TAAGCAGTTCCTGCCCCGGCTCAGGGCCAAGAACAGATGGTCCCCAGATGCGGTCCAGCCCTCAGCAGTT
TCTAGAGAACCATCAGATGTTTCCAGGGTGCCCCAAGGACCTGAAATGACCCTGTGCCTTATTTGAACTA
ACCAATCAGTTCGCTTCTCGCTTCTGTTCGCGCGCTTCTGCTCCCCGAGCTCAATAAAAGAGCCCACAAC
CCCTCACTCGGGGCGCCAGTCCTCCGATTGACTGAGTCGCCCGGGTACCCGTGTATCCAATAAACCCTCT
TGCAGTTGCATCCGACTTGTGGTCTCGCTGTTCCTTGGGAGGGTCTCCTCTGAGTGATTGACTACCCGTC
AGCGGGGGTCTTTCATTTGGGGGCTCGTCCGGGATCGGGAGACCCCTGCCCAGGGACCACCGACCCACCA
CCGGGAGGTAAGCTGGCTGCCTCGCGCGTTTCGGTGATGACGGTGAAAACCTCTGACACATGCAGCTCCC
GGAGACGGTCACAGCTTGTCTGTAAGCGGATGCCGGGAGCAGACAAGCCCGTCAGGGCGCGTCAGCGGGT
GTTGGCGGGTGTCGGGGCGCAGCCATGACCCAGTCACGTAGCGATAGCGGAGTGTATACTGGCTTAACTA
TGCGGCATCAGAGCAGATTGTACTGAGAGTGCACCATATGCGGTGTGAAATACCGCACAGATGCGTAAGG
AGAAAATACCGCATCAGGCGCTCTTCCGCTTCCTCGCTCACTGACTCGCTGCGCTCGGTCGTTCGGCTGC
GGCGAGCGGTATCAGCTCACTCAAAGGCGGTAATACGGTTATCCACAGAATCAGGGGATAACGCAGGAAA
GAACATGTGAGCAAAAGGCCAGCAAAAGGCCAGGAACCGTAAAAAGGCCGCGTTGCTGGCGTTTTTCCAT
AGGCTCCGCCCCCCTGACGAGCATCACAAAAATCGACGCTCAAGTCAGAGGTGGCGAAACCCGACAGGAC
TATAAAGATACCAGGCGTTTCCCCCTGGAAGCTCCCTCGTGCGCTCTCCTGTTCCGACCCTGCCGCTTAC
CGGATACCTGTCCGCCTTTCTCCCTTCGGGAAGCGTGGCGCTTTCTCATAGCTCACGCTGTAGGTATCTC
AGTTCGGTGTAGGTCGTTCGCTCCAAGCTGGGCTGTGTGCACGAACCCCCCGTTCAGCCCGACCGCTGCG
CCTTATCCGGTAACTATCGTCTTGAGTCCAACCCGGTAAGACACGACTTATCGCCACTGGCAGCAGCCAC
TGGTAACAGGATTAGCAGAGCGAGGTATGTAGGCGGTGCTACAGAGTTCTTGAAGTGGTGGCCTAACTAC
GGCTACACTAGAAGGACAGTATTTGGTATCTGCGCTCTGCTGAAGCCAGTTACCTTCGGAAAAAGAGTTG
GTAGCTCTTGATCCGGCAAACAAACCACCGCTGGTAGCGGTGGTTTTTTTGTTTGCAAGCAGCAGATTAC
GCGCAGAAAAAAAGGATCTCAAGAAGATCCTTTGATCTTTTCTACGGGGTCTGACGCTCAGTGGAACGAA
AACTCACGTTAAGGGATTTTGGTCATGAGATTATCAAAAAGGATCTTCACCTAGATCCTTTTAAATTAAA
AATGAAGTTTTAAATCAATCTAAAGTATATATGAGTAAACTTGGTCTGACAGTTACCAATGCTTAATCAG
TGAGGCACCTATCTCAGCGATCTGTCTATTTCGTTCATCCATAGTTGCCTGACTCCCCGTCGTGTAGATA
ACTACGATACGGGAGGGCTTACCATCTGGCCCCAGTGCTGCAATGATACCGCGAGACCCACGCTCACCGG
CTCCAGATTTATCAGCAATAAACCAGCCAGCCGGAAGGGCCGAGCGCAGAAGTGGTCCTGCAACTTTATC
CGCCTCCATCCAGTCTATTAATTGTTGCCGGGAAGCTAGAGTAAGTAGTTCGCCAGTTAATAGTTTGCGC
AACGTTGTTGCCATTGCTGCAGGCATCGTGGTGTCACGCTCGTCGTTTGGTATGGCTTCATTCAGCTCCG
GTTCCCAACGATCAAGGCGAGTTACATGATCCCCCATGTTGTGCAAAAAAGCGGTTAGCTCCTTCGGTCC
TCCGATCGTTGTCAGAAGTAAGTTGGCCGCAGTGTTATCACTCATGGTTATGGCAGCACTGCATAATTCT
CTTACTGTCATGCCATCCGTAAGATGCTTTTCTGTGACTGGTGAGTACTCAACCAAGTCATTCTGAGAAT
AGTGTATGCGGCGACCGAGTTGCTCTTGCCCGGCGTCAACACGGGATAATACCGCGCCACATAGCAGAAC
TTTAAAAGTGCTCATCATTGGAAAACGTTCTTCGGGGCGAAAACTCTCAAGGATCTTACCGCTGTTGAGA
TCCAGTTCGATGTAACCCACTCGTGCACCCAACTGATCTTCAGCATCTTTTACTTTCACCAGCGTTTCTG
GGTGAGCAAAAACAGGAAGGCAAAATGCCGCAAAAAAGGGAATAAGGGCGACACGGAAATGTTGAATACT
CATACTCTTCCTTTTTCAATATTATTGAAGCATTTATCAGGGTTATTGTCTCATGAGCGGATACATATTT
GAATGTATTTAGAAAAATAAACAAATAGGGGTTCCGCGCACATTTCCCCGAAAAGTGCCACCTGACGTCT
AAGAAACCATTATTATCATGACATTAACCTATAAAAATAGGCGTATCACGAGGCCCTTTCGTCTTCAAGA
ATTGATACCAGATCACCGAAAACTGTCCTCCAAATGTGTCCCCCTCACACTCCCAAATTCGCGGGCTTCT
GCCTCTTAGACCACTCTACCCTATTCCCCACACTCACCGGAGCCAA
Features (pLannotate 1.2.2; 19 found; start..end, strand, type, name):
     29..136     +  LTR            3' LTR (ΔU3) (fragment): self-inactivating 3' long terminal repeat (LTR) from Moloney murine leukemia virus
    153..210     +  LTR            LTR (fragment): long terminal repeat from Moloney murine leukemia virus
    224..287     +  LTR            LTR (fragment): long terminal repeat from Moloney murine leukemia virus
    440..615     +  LTR            5' LTR (truncated): truncated long terminal repeat from Moloney murine sarcoma virus
    737..1011    +  misc_feature   MESV Ψ (fragment): packaging signal of murine embryonic stem cell virus
   1078..1494    +  CDS            gag (truncated): truncated Moloney murine leukemia virus (MMLV) gag gene lacking the start codon
   1550..2570    +  CDS            HygR (fragment): hygromycin B phosphotransferase confers resistance to hygromycin
   2588..2860    +  CDS            yokD (fragment): YOKD_BACSU - Experimental evidence at protein level: Swiss-Prot protein existence level 1. May contribute to antibiotic resistance. From Bacillus subtilis (strain 168).
   2895..3165    +  protein_bind   tetracycline response element: contains seven copies of the tetracycline operator tetO tetracycline repressor TetR
   3176..3193    +  misc_feature   MCS (fragment): pUC18/19 multiple cloning site
   3198..3236    +  promoter       minimal CMV promoter: human cytomegalovirus (CMV) immediate early promoter
   3521..3724    +  CDS            mini-AID: minimal degron from the auxin-responsive IAA17 protein of Arabidopsis thaliana (Kubota et al., 2013) acts as an auxin-inducible degron (AID) in the presence of TIR1
   4076..4102    +  misc_feature   MCS (fragment): pUC18/19 multiple cloning site
   4184..4777    +  LTR            LTR: long terminal repeat from Moloney murine leukemia virus
   4846..4886    +  CDS            rop (fragment): Rop protein, which maintains plasmids at low copy number; rop
   4988..5128    +  misc_feature   bom: basis of mobility region from pBR322
   5314..5902    -  rep_origin     ori: high-copy-number ColE1/pMB1/pBR322/pUC origin of replication
   6073..6933    -  CDS            AmpR: β-lactamase; bla; confers resistance to ampicillin, carbenicillin, and related antibiotics
   6934..7038    -  promoter       AmpR promoter: bla
