[The description below was written by a language model from this plasmid's Addgene catalogue record and pLannotate feature annotations shown in this document.]
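Description:
pREVTRE-AID is an empty-backbone gammaretroviral expression vector derived from Clontech's pREVTRE2. It was modified by adding an auxin-inducible degron (AID) tag and removing some restriction sites, and is 7,256 bp in total. It is maintained in E. coli through a ColE1/pMB1-type origin (with an adjacent pBR322 bom region and a remnant of rop) and selected with ampicillin via β-lactamase. The proviral portion is bounded by Moloney murine leukemia/sarcoma virus-type LTR sequences. The 5′ end is followed by a Ψ packaging signal and a truncated gag segment lacking its start codon, an extended packaging region that promotes encapsidation of the vector RNA when the plasmid is introduced into a retroviral packaging cell line.

Within the provirus, a hygromycin B phosphotransferase gene lies downstream of the packaging region and allows selection of transduced mammalian cells. No dedicated promoter for it is annotated, so it is presumably transcribed from the 5′ LTR. A short annotated yokD-like fragment follows it and is probably a homology-search artefact rather than a functional element. Next comes an internal inducible cassette: a tetracycline response element with seven tetO copies joined to a minimal CMV promoter, driving an annotated mini-AID degron from Arabidopsis IAA17, with cloning-site remnants downstream. A gene of interest inserted by restriction cloning is therefore expressed with an N-terminal AID tag.

The design supports dual-level conditional gene inactivation. Transcription is controlled by tetracycline/doxycycline in cells supplying a Tet transactivator, and the fusion protein is degraded on auxin addition in cells expressing TIR1. Neither the transactivator nor TIR1 is encoded on this plasmid.
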