Addgene plasmid #121067: pREVTRE-AID
Purpose: (Empty Backbone) Retrovirus vector expresses AID-fusion protein under TRE promoter and with hygromycin resistance selectio
Depositing lab: Randy Poon. Depositing organization: Hong Kong University of Science and Technology. Publication: Conditional gene inactivation by combining tetracycline-mediated transcriptional repression and auxin-inducible degron-mediated degradation. Ng LY, Ma HT, Liu JCY, Huang X, Lee N, Poon RYC. Cell Cycle. 2018 Dec 23. doi: 10.1080/15384101.2018.1563395. PubMed 30582405.
Backbone
  Vector backbone: pREVTRE2
  Backbone manufacturer: Clontech
  Backbone size (bp): 7256
  Modifications to backbone: AID-tag, some restriction enzyme sites removed
  Vector type: Mammalian Expression, Retroviral
  Promoter: TRE
  Selectable markers: Hygromycin
  Tag / fusion protein: AID (N terminal on backbone)
Growth in bacteria
  Bacterial resistance: Ampicillin, 100 μg/mL
  Growth temperature: 37°C
  Growth strain: NEB Stable
  Copy number: Unknown
Gene/Insert
  Cloning method: Restriction Enzyme
  Sequencing primers: 5′ pLNCX5; 3′ pLNCX3
Terms and licenses: Academic/Nonprofit Terms; Industry Terms: Not Available to Industry
How to cite: pREVTRE-AID was a gift from Randy Poon (Addgene plasmid # 121067 ; http://n2t.net/addgene:121067 ; RRID:Addgene_121067)
